>Addgene plasmid #65149 | pYTK042 | depositor full sequence | sequence record 110202 | Full Sequence
TCGGTCTCATATGCAGATTTTCGTTAAAACTTTAACTGGTAAAACAATTACTTTAGAAGTTGAGTCATCT
GATACTATCGATAATGTTAAATCTAAGATCCAGGATAAGGAAGGTATTCCTCCAGATCAACAAAGATTGA
TTTTCGCAGGTAAGCAGTTGGAGGACGGTAGGACTTTGTCTGATTATAACATACAGAAAGAATCTACTTT
GCACTTAGTCTTAAGATTAAGGGGAGGTTATCATGGTTCTGGTGCCTGGTTGTTACCTGTATCATTGGTT
AAAAGAAAGACCACATTGGCACCAAATACTCAAACTGCCTCTCCAAGAGCCTTGGCAGACTCTTTAATGC
AGAGATCAGGTTCTTGAGACCAGACCAATAAAAAACGCCCGGCGGCAACCGAGCGTTCTGAACAAATCCA
GATGGAGTTCTGAGGTCATTACTGGATCTATCAACAGGAGTCCAAGCGAGCTCGATATCAAATTACGCCC
CGCCCTGCCACTCATCGCAGTACTGTTGTAATTCATTAAGCATTCTGCCGACATGGAAGCCATCACAAAC
GGCATGATGAACCTGAATCGCCAGCGGCATCAGCACCTTGTCGCCTTGCGTATAATATTTGCCCATGGTG
AAAACGGGGGCGAAGAAGTTGTCCATATTGGCCACGTTTAAATCAAAACTGGTGAAACTCACCCAGGGAT
TGGCTGAAACGAAAAACATATTCTCAATAAACCCTTTAGGGAAATAGGCCAGGTTTTCACCGTAACACGC
CACATCTTGCGAATATATGTGTAGAAACTGCCGGAAATCGTCGTGGTATTCACTCCAGAGCGATGAAAAC
GTTTCAGTTTGCTCATGGAAAACGGTGTAACAAGGGTGAACACTATCCCATATCACCAGCTCACCGTCTT
TCATTGCCATACGAAATTCCGGATGAGCATTCATCAGGCGGGCAAGAATGTGAATAAAGGCCGGATAAAA
CTTGTGCTTATTTTTCTTTACGGTCTTTAAAAAGGCCGTAATATCCAGCTGAACGGTCTGGTTATAGGTA
CATTGAGCAACTGACTGAAATGCCTCAAAATGTTCTTTACGATGCCATTGGGATATATCAACGGTGGTAT
ATCCAGTGATTTTTTTCTCCATTTTAGCTTCCTTAGCTCCTGAAAATCTCGATAACTCAAAAAATACGCC
CGGTAGTGATCTTATTTCATTATGGTGAAAGTTGGAACCTCTTACGTGCCCGATCAATCATGACCAAAAT
CCCTTAACGTGAGTTTTCGTTCCACTGAGCGTCAGACCCCGTAGAAAAGATCAAAGGATCTTCTTGAGAT
CCTTTTTTTCTGCGCGTAATCTGCTGCTTGCAAACAAAAAAACCACCGCTACCAGCGGTGGTTTGTTTGC
CGGATCAAGAGCTACCAACTCTTTTTCCGAAGGTAACTGGCTTCAGCAGAGCGCAGATACCAAATACTGT
TCTTCTAGTGTAGCCGTAGTTAGGCCACCACTTCAAGAACTCTGTAGCACCGCCTACATACCTCGCTCTG
CTAATCCTGTTACCAGTGGCTGCTGCCAGTGGCGATAAGTCGTGTCTTACCGGGTTGGACTCAAGACGAT
AGTTACCGGATAAGGCGCAGCGGTCGGGCTGAACGGGGGGTTCGTGCACACAGCCCAGCTTGGAGCGAAC
GACCTACACCGAACTGAGATACCTACAGCGTGAGCTATGAGAAAGCGCCACGCTTCCCGAAGGGAGAAAG
GCGGACAGGTATCCGGTAAGCGGCAGGGTCGGAACAGGAGAGCGCACGAGGGAGCTTCCAGGGGGAAACG
CCTGGTATCTTTATAGTCCTGTCGGGTTTCGCCACCTCTGACTTGAGCGTCGATTTTTGTGATGCTCGTC
AGGGGGGCGGAGCCTATGGAAAAACGCCAGCAACGCGGCCTTTTTACGGTTCCTGGCCTTTTGCTGGCCT
TTTGCTCACATGTTCTTTCCTGCGTTATCCCCTGATTCTGTGGATAACCGTAG
Features (pLannotate 1.2.2; 5 found; start..end, strand, type, name):
     11..238     +  CDS            UBIQ_COPCO: Experimental evidence at protein level: Swiss-Prot protein existence level 1. Ubiquitin exists either covalently attached to another protein, or free (unanchored). When covalently bound, it is conjugated to target proteins via an isopeptide bond either as a monomer (monoubiquitin), a polymer linked via different Lys residues of the ubiquitin (polyubiquitin chains) or a linear polymer linked via the initiator Met of the ubiquitin (linear polyubiquitin chains). Polyubiquitin chains, when attached to a target protein, have different functions depending on the Lys residue of the ubiquitin that is
    378..412     -  terminator     lambda t0 terminator: minimal transcription terminator from phage lambda (Scholtissek and Grosse, 1987)
    486..1142    -  CDS            cat: CAT_ECOLX - Experimental evidence at protein level: Swiss-Prot protein existence level 1. This enzyme is an effector of chloramphenicol resistance in bacteria. From Escherichia coli. This protein is used as a marker in many commonly used cloning vectors, such as pACYC184.
   1143..1240    -  promoter       cat promoter: promoter of the E. coli cat gene encoding chloramphenicol acetyltransferase
   1324..1912    +  rep_origin     ori: high-copy-number ColE1/pMB1/pBR322/pUC origin of replication
