[The description below was written by a language model from this plasmid's Addgene catalogue record and pLannotate feature annotations shown in this document.]
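Description:
pYTK042 is a small (about 2 kb) part-storage plasmid from the modular yeast toolkit (YTK) for multipart Golden Gate-style assembly. It is built on the pYTK001 part entry backbone and is maintained in E. coli as a high-copy plasmid through a ColE1/pUC-type origin of replication. Selection is by chloramphenicol resistance, provided by a cat (chloramphenicol acetyltransferase) gene driven by its native cat promoter and followed by a lambda t0 terminator. Although catalogued as a bacterial expression vector, the feature table shows no promoter upstream of the insert, which fits its role as a carrier of a DNA part rather than an expression construct in its own right.

The payload is Ubi-Y, a Type 3a part, the toolkit category for N-terminal coding sequences. The annotated insert is a ubiquitin coding sequence of roughly 230 bp. The automated annotation matched it to a ubiquitin from another fungus, but the record lists the species as S. cerevisiae. The depositor describes the part as an N-terminal protein degradation tag. In ubiquitin-fusion designs of this kind, ubiquitin is normally cleaved off in the cell, leaving a chosen residue at the new N-terminus that sets protein stability through the N-end rule pathway. The "Y" in the name suggests tyrosine as that residue, though the record does not say so. The part was inserted at BsmBI sites that were destroyed during cloning. In use, it is combined with a promoter, a downstream coding part, a terminator and other toolkit parts to build yeast expression cassettes whose protein product is destabilised, allowing protein levels to be tuned.
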