Addgene plasmid #65149: pYTK042
Purpose: Encodes Ubi-Y as a Type 3a part to be used in the Dueber YTK system
Depositing lab: John Dueber. Depositing organization: University of California, Berkeley. Publication: A Highly Characterized Yeast Toolkit for Modular, Multipart Assembly. Lee ME, DeLoache WC, Cervantes B, Dueber JE. ACS Synth Biol. 2015 Apr 14. 10.1021/sb500366v PubMed 25871405.
Backbone
  Vector backbone: pYTK001
  Vector type: Bacterial Expression
Growth in bacteria
  Bacterial resistance: Chloramphenicol, 25 μg/mL
  Growth temperature: 37°C
  Growth strain: DH10B
  Copy number: High Copy
Gene/Insert
  Gene/Insert name: Ubi-Y
  Species: S. cerevisiae (budding yeast)
  Cloning method: Restriction Enzyme; 5′ cloning site BsmBI (destroyed during cloning); 3′ cloning site BsmBI (destroyed during cloning)
Terms and licenses: Academic/Nonprofit Terms; Industry Terms: Not Available to Industry
Depositor comments: Type 3a parts are used for N-terminal coding sequences. This plasmid encodes for an N-terminal protein degradation tag. For more information, please visit the supplemental information in PMID:25871405.
How to cite: pYTK042 was a gift from John Dueber (Addgene plasmid # 65149 ; http://n2t.net/addgene:65149 ; RRID:Addgene_65149)
