>Addgene plasmid #65149 | pYTK042 | addgene partial sequence | sequence record 111986 | pRS414-R 5'-CACCTCTGACTTGAGCGTCG-3'
GGGGGGCGGAGCCTATGGAAAAACGCCAGCAACGCGGCCTTTTTACGGTTCCTGGCCTTTTGCTGGCCTT
TTGCTCACATGTTCTTTCCTGCGTTATCCCCTGATTCTGTGGATAACCGTAGTCGGTCTCATATGCAGAT
TTTCGTTAAAACTTTAACTGGTAAAACAATTACTTTAGAAGTTGAGTCATCTGATACTATCGATAATGTT
AAATCTAAGATCCAGGATAAGGAAGGTATTCCTCCAGATCAACAAAGATTGATTTTCGCAGGTAAGCAGT
TGGAGGACGGTAGGACTTTGTCTGATTATAACATACAGAAAGAATCTACTTTGCACTTAGTCTTAAGATT
AAGGGGAGGTTATCATGGTTCTGGTGCCTGGTTGTTACCTGTATCATTGGTTAAAAGAAAGACCACATTG
GCACCAAATACTCAAACTGCCTCTCCAAGAGCCTTGGCAGACTCTTTAATGCAGAGATCAGGTTCTTGAG
ACCAGACCAATAAAAAACGCCCGGCGGCAACCGAGCGTTCTGAACAAATCCAGATGGAGTTCTGAGGTCA
TTACTGGATCTATCAACAGGAGTCCAAGCGAGCTCGATATCAAATTACGCCCCGCCCTGCCACTCATCGC
AGTACTGTTGTAATTCATTAAGCATTCTGCCGACATGGAAGCCATCACAAACGGCATGATGAACCTGAAT
CGCCAGCGGCATCAGCACCTTGTCGCCTTGCGTATAATATTTGCCCATGGTGAAAACGGGGGCGAAGAAG
TTGTCCATATTGGCCACGTTTAAATCAAAACTGGTGAAACTCACCCAGGGATTGGCTGAAACGAAAAACA
TATTCTCAATAAACCCTTTAGGGAAATAGGCCAGGTTTTCACCGTAACACGCCACAT
