>Addgene plasmid #65149 | pYTK042 | addgene partial sequence | sequence record 220918 | CAT-F 5'-GTTTGTGATGGCTTCCATGTC-3'
GTACTGCGATGAGTGGCAGGGCGGGGCGTAATTTGATATCGAGCTCGCTTGGACTCCTGTTGATAGATCC
AGTAATGACCTCAGAACTCCATCTGGATTTGTTCAGAACGCTCGGTTGCCGCCGGGCGTTTTTTATTGGT
CTGGTCTCAAGAACCTGATCTCTGCATTAAAGAGTCTGCCAAGGCTCTTGGAGAGGCAGTTTGAGTATTT
GGTGCCAATGTGGTCTTTCTTTTAACCAATGATACAGGTAACAACCAGGCACCAGAACCATGATAACCTC
CCCTTAATCTTAAGACTAAGTGCAAAGTAGATTCTTTCTGTATGTTATAATCAGACAAAGTCCTACCGTC
CTCCAACTGCTTACCTGCGAAAATCAATCTTTGTTGATCTGGAGGAATACCTTCCTTATCCTGGATCTTA
GATTTAACATTATCGATAGTATCAGATGACTCAACTTCTAAAGTAATTGTTTTACCAGTTAAAGTTTTAA
CGAAAATCTGCATATGAGACCGACTACGGTTATCCACAGAATCAGGGGATAACGCAGGAAAGAACATGTG
AGCAAAAGGCCAGCAAAAGGCCAGGAACCGTAAAAAGGCCGCGTTGCTGGCGTTTTTCCATAGGCTCCGC
CCCCCTGACGAGCATCACAAAAATCGACGCTCAAGTCAGAGGTGGCGAAACCCGACAGGACTATAAAGAT
ACCAGGCGTTTCCCCCTGGAAGCTCCCTCGTGCGCTCTCCTGTTCCGACCCTGCCGCTTACCGGATACCT
GTCCGCCTTTCTCCCTTCGGGAAGCGTGGCGCTTTCTCATAGCTCACGCTGTAGGTATCTCAGTTCGGTG
TAGGTCGTTCGCTCCAAGCTGGGCTGTGTGCACGAACCCCCCGTTCAGCCCGACCGCTGCGCCTTATCCG
GTAACTATCGTCTTGAGTCCAACCCGGTAA
